>Addgene plasmid #152974 | pGBW-m4133801 | addgene full sequence | sequence record 317729 | Addgene NGS Result
CGTTACATAACTTACGGTAAATGGCCCGCCTGGCTGACCGCCCAACGACCCCCGCCCATTGACGTCAATA
ATGACGTATGTTCCCATAGTAACGCCAATAGGGACTTTCCATTGACGTCAATGGGTGGAGTATTTACGGT
AAACTGCCCACTTGGCAGTACATCAAGTGTATCATATGCCAAGTACGCCCCCTATTGACGTCAATGACGG
TAAATGGCCCGCCTGGCATTATGCCCAGTACATGACCTTATGGGACTTTCCTACTTGGCAGTACATCTAC
GTATTAGTCATCGCTATTACCATGCTGATGCGGTTTTGGCAGTACATCAATGGGCGTGGATAGCGGTTTG
ACTCACGGGGATTTCCAAGTCTCCACCCCATTGACGTCAATGGGAGTTTGTTTTGGCACCAAAATCAACG
GGACTTTCCAAAATGTCGTAACAACTCCGCCCCATTGACGCAAATGGGCGGTAGGCGTGTACGGTGGGAG
GTCTATATAAGCAGAGCTGGTTTAGTGAACCGTCAGATCAGATCTTTGTCGATCCTACCATCCACTCGAC
ACACCCGCCAGCGGCCGCCACCATGAAGATCATTTTGTTCCTGGCTCTTATAACTCTCGCCACCTGTGAG
CTGTACCACTATCAGGAATGCGTTAGGGGTACGACAGTGCTCTTAAAAGAGCCTTGCTCATCGGGCACCT
ATGAAGGGAATAGCCCGTTTCATCCCCTGGCAGATAACAAGTTTGCGCTAACATGTTTCAGTACTCAATT
TGCCTTCGCTTGCCCAGACGGAGTCAAACACGTATACCAGCTGAGAGCACGGTCTGTCTCCCCCAAGTTA
TTCATCCGCCAGGAGGAAGTGCAAGAGCTCTACAGCCCAATTTTTCTTATAGTTGCCGCTATCGTGTTCA
TTACCCTGTGTTTTACTCTCAAACGTAAGACAGAAGAAAACCTTTACTTTCAGTCGAAAGAAACCGCGGC
AGCTAAGTTCGAGAGGCAGCACATGGACAGTTAAGGATCCGCAGGCCTCTGCTAGCTTGACTGACTGAGA
TACAGCGTACCTTCAGCTCACAGACATGATAAGATACATTGATGAGTTTGGACAAACCACAACTAGAATG
CAGTGAAAAAAATGCTTTATTTGTGAAATTTGTGATGCTATTGCTTTATTTGTAACCATTATAAGCTGCA
ATAAACAAGTTAACAACAACAATTGCATTCATTTTATGTTTCAGGTTCAGGGGGAGGTGTGGGAGGTTTT
TTAAAGCAAGTAAAACCTCTACAAATGTGGTATTGGCCCATCTCTATCGGTATCGTAGCATAACCCCTTG
GGGCCTCTAAACGGGTCTTGAGGGGTTTTTTGTGCCCCTCGGGCCGGATTGCTATCTACCGGCATTGGCG
CAGAAAAAAATGCCTGATGCGACGCTGCGCGTCTTATACTCCCACATATGCCAGATTCAGCAACGGATAC
GGCTTCCCCAACTTGCCCACTTCCATACGTGTCCTCCTTACCAGAAATTTATCCTTAAGGTCGTCAGCTA
TCCTGCAGGCGATCTCTCGATTTCGATCAAGACATTCCTTTAATGGTCTTTTCTGGACACCACTAGGGGT
CAGAAGTAGTTCATCAAACTTTCTTCCCTCCCTAATCTCATTGGTTACCTTGGGCTATCGAAACTTAATT
AACCAGTCAAGTCAGCTACTTGGCGAGATCGACTTGTCTGGGTTTCGACTACGCTCAGAATTGCGTCAGT
CAAGTTCGATCTGGTCCTTGCTATTGCACCCGTTCTCCGATTACGAGTTTCATTTAAATCATGTGAGCAA
AAGGCCAGCAAAAGGCCAGGAACCGTAAAAAGGCCGCGTTGCTGGCGTTTTTCCATAGGCTCCGCCCCCC
TGACGAGCATCACAAAAATCGACGCTCAAGTCAGAGGTGGCGAAACCCGACAGGACTATAAAGATACCAG
GCGTTTCCCCCTGGAAGCTCCCTCGTGCGCTCTCCTGTTCCGACCCTGCCGCTTACCGGATACCTGTCCG
CCTTTCTCCCTTCGGGAAGCGTGGCGCTTTCTCATAGCTCACGCTGTAGGTATCTCAGTTCGGTGTAGGT
CGTTCGCTCCAAGCTGGGCTGTGTGCACGAACCCCCCGTTCAGCCCGACCGCTGCGCCTTATCCGGTAAC
TATCGTCTTGAGTCCAACCCGGTAAGACACGACTTATCGCCACTGGCAGCAGCCACTGGTAACAGGATTA
GCAGAGCGAGGTATGTAGGCGGTGCTACAGAGTTCTTGAAGTGGTGGCCTAACTACGGCTACACTAGAAG
AACAGTATTTGGTATCTGCGCTCTGCTGAAGCCAGTTACCTTCGGAAAAAGAGTTGGTAGCTCTTGATCC
GGCAAACAAACCACCGCTGGTAGCGGTGGTTTTTTTGTTTGCAAGCAGCAGATTACGCGCAGAAAAAAAG
GATCTCAAGAAGATCCTTTGATCTTTTCTACGGGGTCTGACGCTCAGTGGAACGAAAACTCACGTTAAGG
GATTTTGGTCATGAGATTATCAAAAAGGATCTTCACCTAGATCCTTTTAAATTAAAAATGAAGTTTTAAA
TCAATCTAAAGTATATATGAGTAAACTTGGTCTGACAGTTACCAATGCTTAATCAGTGAGGCACCTATCT
CAGCGATCTGTCTATTTCGTTCATCCATAGTTGCATTTAAATTTCCGAACTCTCCAAGGCCCTCGTCGGA
AAATCTTCAAACCTTTCGTCCGATCCATCTTGCAGGCTACCTCTCGAACGAACTATCGCAAGTCTCTTGG
CCGGCCTTGCGCCTTGGCTATTGCTTGGCAGCGCCTATCGCCAGGTATTACTCCAATCCCGAATATCCGA
GATCGGGATCACCCGAGAGAAGTTCAACCTACATCCTCAATCCCGATCTATCCGAGATCCGAGGAATATC
GAAATCGGGGCGCGCCTGGCCTCCGCGCCGGGTTTTGGCGCCTCCCGCGGGCGCCCCCCTCGTCACGGCG
AGCGCTGCCACGTCAGACGAAGGGCGCAGGAGCGTCCTGATCCTTCCGCCCGGACGCTCAGGACAGCGGC
CCGCTGCTCATAAGACTCGGCCTTAGAACCCCAGTATCAGCAGAAGGACATTTTAGGACGGGACTTGGGT
GACTCTAGGGCACTGGTTTTCTTTCCAGAGAGCGGAACAGGCGAGGAAAAGTAGTCCCTTCTCGGCGATT
CTGCGGAGGGATCTCCGTGGGGCGGTGAACGCCGATGATTATATAAGGACGCGCCGGGTGTGGCACAGCT
AGTTCCGTCGCAGCCGGGATTTGGGTCGCGGTTCTTGTTTGTGGATCGCTGTGATCGTCACTTGGTGAGT
AGCGGGCTGCTGGGCTGGCCGGGGCTTTCGTGGCCGCCGGGCCGCTCGGTGGGACGGAAGCGTGTGGAGA
GACCGCCAAGGGCTGTAGTCTGGGTCCGCGAGCAAGGTTGCCCTGAACTGGGGGTTGGGGGGAGCGCAGC
AAAATGGCGGCTGTTCCCGAGTCTTGAATGGAAGACGCTTGTGAGGCGGGCTGTGAGGTCGTTGAAACAA
GGTGGGGGGCATGGTGGGCGGCAAGAACCCAAGGTCTTGAGCCCTTCGCTAATGCGGGAAAGCTCTTATT
CGGGTGAGATGGGCTGGGCACCATCTGGGGACCCTGACGTGAAGTTTGTCACTGACTGGAGAACTCGGTT
TGTCGTCTGTTGCGGGGGCGGCAGTTATGGCGGTGCCGTTGGGCAGTGCACCCGTACCTTTGGGAGCGCG
CGCCCTCGTCGTGTCGTGACGTCACCCGTTCTGTTGGCTTATAATGCAGGGTGGGGCCACCTGCCGGTAG
GTGTGCGGTAGGCTTTTCTCCGTCGCAGGACGCAGGGTTCGGGCCTAGGGTAGGCTCTCCTGAATCGACA
GGCGCCGGACCTCTGGTGAGGGGAGGGATAAGTGAGGCGTCAGTTTCTTTGGTCGGTTTTATGTACCTAT
CTTCTTAAGTAGCTGAAGCTCCGGTTTTGAACTATGCGCTCGGGGTTGGCGAGTGTGTTTTGTGAAGTTT
TTTAGGCACCTTTTGAAATGTAATCATTTGGGTCAATATGTAATTTTCAGTGTTAGACTTGTAAATTGTC
CGCTAAATTCTGGCCGTTTTTGGCTTTTTTGTTAGACAACATGGGTAAAAAGCCTGAACTCACCGCGACG
TCTGTCGAGAAGTTTCTGATCGAAAAGTTCGACAGCGTCTCCGACCTGATGCAGCTCTCGGAGGGCGAAG
AATCTCGTGCTTTCAGCTTCGATGTAGGAGGGCGTGGATATGTCCTGCGGGTAAATAGCTGCGCCGATGG
TTTCTACAAAGATCGTTATGTTTATCGGCACTTTGCATCCGCCGCGCTCCCGATTCCGGAAGTGCTTGAC
ATTGGGGAGTTCAGCGAGAGCCTGACCTATTGCATCTCCCGCCGTGCACAGGGTGTCACGTTGCAAGACC
TGCCTGAAACCGAACTGCCCGCTGTTCTGCAGCCGGTCGCGGAGGCAATGGATGCCATCGCTGCCGCCGA
TCTTAGCCAGACGAGCGGGTTCGGCCCATTCGGACCGCAAGGAATCGGTCAATACACTACATGGCGTGAT
TTCATATGCGCGATTGCTGATCCCCATGTGTATCACTGGCAAACTGTGATGGACGACACCGTCAGTGCGT
CCGTCGCGCAGGCTCTCGATGAGCTGATGCTTTGGGCCGAGGACTGCCCCGAAGTCCGGCACCTCGTGCA
CGCGGATTTCGGCTCCAACAATGTCCTGACGGACAATGGCCGCATAACAGCGGTCATTGACTGGAGCGAG
GCGATGTTCGGGGATTCCCAATACGAGGTCGCCAACATCTTCTTCTGGAGGCCGTGGTTGGCTTGTATGG
AGCAGCAGACGCGCTACTTCGAGCGGAGGCATCCGGAGCTTGCAGGATCGCCCCGGCTCCGGGCGTATAT
GCTCCGCATTGGTCTTGACCAACTCTATCAGAGCTTGGTTGACGGCAATTTCGATGATGCAGCTTGGGCG
CAGGGTCGATGCGACGCAATCGTCCGATCCGGAGCCGGGACTGTCGGGCGTACACAAATCGCCCGCAGAA
GCGCCGCCGTCTGGACCGATGGCTGTGTAGAAGTACTCGCCGATAGTGGAAACCGACGCCCCAGCACTCG
TCCGAGGGCAAAGGAATAAGCTAGTATGTAAGCCTAGTCTTAGATAATAAAATCGCTATCCATCGAAGAT
GGATGTGTGTTGGTTTTTTGTGTGTGTAACGCTAGGCGCGCCTGGTGTACCGAGAACGATCCTCTCAGTG
CGAGTCTCGACGATCCATATCGTTGCTTGGCAGTCAGCCAGTCGGAATCCAGCTTGGGACCCAGGAAGTC
CAATCGTCAGATATTGTACTCAAGCCTGGTCACGGCAGCGTACCGATCTGTTTAAACCTAGATATTGATA
GTCTGATCGGTCAACGTATAATCGAGTCCTAGCTTTTGCAAACATCTATCAAGAGACAGGATCAGCAGGA
GGCTTTCGCATGAGTATTCAACATTTCCGTGTCGCCCTTATTCCCTTTTTTGCGGCATTTTGCCTTCCTG
TTTTTGCTCACCCAGAAACGCTGGTGAAAGTAAAAGATGCTGAAGATCAGTTGGGTGCGCGAGTGGGTTA
CATCGAACTGGATCTCAACAGCGGTAAGATCCTTGAGAGTTTTCGCCCCGAAGAACGCTTTCCAATGATG
AGCACTTTTAAAGTTCTGCTATGTGGCGCGGTATTATCCCGTATTGACGCCGGGCAAGAGCAACTCGGTC
GCCGCATACACTATTCTCAGAATGACTTGGTTGAGTATTCACCAGTCACAGAAAAGCATCTTACGGATGG
CATGACAGTAAGAGAATTATGCAGTGCTGCCATAACCATGAGTGATAACACTGCGGCCAACTTACTTCTG
ACAACGATTGGAGGACCGAAGGAGCTAACCGCTTTTTTGCACAACATGGGGGATCATGTAACTCGCCTTG
ATCGTTGGGAACCGGAGCTGAATGAAGCCATACCAAACGACGAGCGTGACACCACGATGCCTGTAGCAAT
GGCAACAACCTTGCGTAAACTATTAACTGGCGAACTACTTACTCTAGCTTCCCGGCAACAGTTGATAGAC
TGGATGGAGGCGGATAAAGTTGCAGGACCACTTCTGCGCTCGGCCCTTCCGGCTGGCTGGTTTATTGCTG
ATAAATCTGGAGCCGGTGAGCGTGGGTCTCGCGGTATCATTGCAGCACTGGGGCCAGATGGTAAGCCCTC
CCGTATCGTAGTTATCTACACGACGGGGAGTCAGGCAACTATGGATGAACGAAATAGACAGATCGCTGAG
ATAGGTGCCTCACTGATTAAGCATTGGTAACCGATTCTAGGTGCATTGGCGCAGAAAAAAATGCCTGATG
CGACGCTGCGCGTCTTATACTCCCACATATGCCAGATTCAGCAACGGATACGGCTTCCCCAACTTGCCCA
CTTCCATACGTGTCCTCCTTACCAGAAATTTATCCTTAAGATCCCGAATCGTTTAAACTCGACTCTGGCT
CTATCGAATCTCCGTCGTTTCGAGCTTACGCGAACAGCCGTGGCGCTCATTTGCTCGTCGGGCATCGAAT
CTCGTCAGCTATCGTCAGCTTACCTTTTTGGCAGCGATCGCGGCTCCCGACATCTTGGACCATTAGCTCC
ACAGGTATCTTCTTCCCTCTAGTGGTCATAACAGCAGCTTCAGCTACCTCTCAATTCAAAAAACCCCTCA
AGACCCGTTTAGAGGCCCCAAGGGGTTATGCTATCAATCGTTGCGTTACACACACAAAAAACCAACACAC
ATCCATCTTCGATGGATAGCGATTTTATTATCTAACTGCTGATCGAGTGTAGCCAGATCTAGTAATCAAT
TACGGGGTCATTAGTTCATAGCCCATATATGGAGTTCCG
Features (pLannotate 1.2.2; 20 found; start..end, strand, type, name):
      1..304     +  enhancer       CMV enhancer: human cytomegalovirus immediate early enhancer
    377..394     -  promoter       CMV promoter (fragment): human cytomegalovirus (CMV) immediate early promoter
    457..508     +  promoter       CMVd2 promoter: truncated human cytomegalovirus (CMV) immediate early promoter that yields moderately reduced expression relative to the full-length promoter
    583..945     +  CDS            NS7A_SARS2: Experimental evidence at protein level: Swiss-Prot protein existence level 1. Plays a role as antagonist of host tetherin (BST2), disrupting its antiviral effect. Acts by binding to BST2 thereby interfering with its glycosylation. May suppress small interfering RNA (siRNA). May bind to host ITGAL, thereby playing a role in attachment or modulation of leukocytes. From Severe acute respiratory syndrome coronavirus 2 (2019-nCoV) (SARS-CoV-2).
   1080..1201    -  polyA_signal   SV40 poly(A) signal: SV40 polyadenylation signal
   1224..1293    -  CDS            large T antigen (fragment): large T antigen from SV40 (simian virus 40)
   1316..1362    +  terminator     T7 terminator: transcription terminator for bacteriophage T7 RNA polymerase
   1392..1528    +  terminator     rrnG terminator: transcription terminator from the E. coli ribosomal RNA rrnG operon (Albrechtsen et al., 1991)
   1573..1644    +  misc_feature   3' β-globin insulator: insulator downstream of the human β-globin locus (Farrell et al., 2002)
   1870..2458    -  rep_origin     ori: high-copy-number ColE1/pMB1/pBR322/pUC origin of replication
   2630..2694    -  CDS            bla(M) (fragment): β-lactamase lacking the signal sequence; bla(M); allows cytosolic expression of β-lactamase
   2958..4167    +  promoter       UbC promoter: human ubiquitin C promoter
   4177..5198    +  CDS            HygR (fragment): hygromycin B phosphotransferase confers resistance to hygromycin
   5226..5274    +  polyA_signal   poly(A) signal: synthetic polyadenylation signal
   5540..6400    +  CDS            AmpR: β-lactamase; bla; confers resistance to ampicillin, carbenicillin, and related antibiotics
   6413..6549    +  terminator     rrnG terminator: transcription terminator from the E. coli ribosomal RNA rrnG operon (Albrechtsen et al., 1991)
   6701..6772    +  misc_feature   5' β-globin insulator: insulator upstream of the human β-globin locus (Farrell et al., 2002)
   6777..6823    -  terminator     T7 terminator: transcription terminator for bacteriophage T7 RNA polymerase
   6841..6889    -  polyA_signal   poly(A) signal: synthetic polyadenylation signal
   6920..6969    +  enhancer       CMV enhancer (fragment): human cytomegalovirus immediate early enhancer
