[The description below was written by a language model from this plasmid's Addgene catalogue record and pLannotate feature annotations shown in this document.]
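Description:
pGBW-m4133801 is a mammalian expression plasmid built on the pTwist_CMV_Hygro_6 backbone and carrying the wild-type ORF7a coding sequence of SARS-CoV-2. It is maintained in E. coli through a high-copy ColE1/pUC-type origin and an ampicillin resistance gene (β-lactamase). For selection in mammalian cells it carries a separate cassette in which the human ubiquitin C (UbC) promoter drives hygromycin B phosphotransferase, followed by a synthetic polyadenylation signal, which allows transfected cells to be enriched or stable lines to be selected.

The ORF7a open reading frame sits downstream of the human cytomegalovirus immediate early enhancer and promoter, and an SV40 polyadenylation signal lies downstream of it. The catalogue entry lists a backbone-encoded C-terminal tag consisting of a TEV protease cleavage site and an S-tag, which would permit detection or affinity capture of the protein and subsequent removal of the tag. These tag elements are not individually annotated in the feature table, although there is unannotated space between the ORF7a coding region and the polyadenylation signal. The expression unit is flanked by β-globin insulator elements, and bacterial rrnG and T7 terminators plus an additional synthetic poly(A) signal bracket the cassettes, an arrangement that generally limits transcriptional read-through between the modules.

ORF7a is a viral accessory protein annotated as an antagonist of host tetherin (BST2). The construct is suited to transient or hygromycin-selected expression of tagged ORF7a in mammalian cells, for example in studies of its function, localisation or host interactions. The record itself states only mammalian expression as the purpose.
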