Addgene plasmid #152974: pGBW-m4133801
Purpose: Mammalian expression plasmid for SARS-CoV-2 ORF7a protein
Depositing lab: Ginkgo Bioworks & Benjie Chen. Depositing organization: Ginkgo Bioworks.
Backbone
  Vector backbone: pTwist_CMV_Hygro_6
  Backbone size w/o insert (bp): 6525
  Vector type: Mammalian Expression
  Selectable markers: Hygromycin
Growth in bacteria
  Bacterial resistance: Ampicillin, 100 μg/mL
  Growth temperature: 37°C
  Growth strain: DH5alpha
  Copy number: High Copy
Gene/Insert
  Gene/Insert name: SARS-CoV-2 ORF7a protein
  Species: Severe acute respiratory syndrome coronavirus 2
  Insert size (bp): 359
  Mutation: wt
  Entrez Gene: ORF7a (a.k.a. GU280_gp07)
  Promoter: CMV
  Tag / fusion protein: Cleavable TEV;S-tag (C terminal on backbone)
  Cloning method: Unknown
Resource information
  A portion of this plasmid was derived from a plasmid made by: GinkgoBioworks
Depositor comments: NCBI reference sequence: YP_009724395.1
How to cite: pGBW-m4133801 was a gift from Ginkgo Bioworks & Benjie Chen (Addgene plasmid # 152974 ; http://n2t.net/addgene:152974 ; RRID:Addgene_152974)
